Addgene plasmid #138890: pPD144 ZF43x2-Spaced-Far_EYFP
Purpose: EYFP reporter vector for the ZF43x2-Spaced-Far promoter
Depositing lab: Joshua Leonard. Depositing organization: Northwestern University. Publication: The COMET toolkit for composing customizable genetic programs in mammalian cells. Donahue PS, Draut JW, Muldoon JJ, Edelstein HI, Bagheri N, Leonard JN. Nat Commun. 2020 Feb 7;11(1):779. doi: 10.1038/s41467-019-14147-5. PubMed 32034124.
Backbone
  Vector backbone: pPD033 Reporter Template v1 (Far Spaced)
  Vector type: Mammalian Expression, Synthetic Biology
Growth in bacteria
  Bacterial resistance: Ampicillin, 100 μg/mL
  Growth temperature: 37°C
  Growth strain: DH5alpha
  Copy number: High Copy
Gene/Insert
  Gene/Insert name: ZF43x2-Spaced-Far
  Species: Synthetic
  Promoter: ZF43x2-Spaced-Far
  Cloning method: Restriction Enzyme; 5′ cloning site BglII (not destroyed); 3′ cloning site NheI (not destroyed)
  Sequencing primers: 5′ CGACACGGAAATGTTGAATAC; 3′ TAGAAGGCACAGTCGAGG
Terms and licenses: Academic/Nonprofit Terms; Industry Terms: Not Available to Industry
Depositor comments: Leonard Lab plasmid reference number: L1418
How to cite: pPD144 ZF43x2-Spaced-Far_EYFP was a gift from Joshua Leonard (Addgene plasmid # 138890 ; http://n2t.net/addgene:138890 ; RRID:Addgene_138890)
