[The description below was written by a language model from this plasmid's Addgene catalogue record and pLannotate feature annotations shown in this document.]
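Description:
pPD144 ZF43x2-Spaced-Far_EYFP is a 4.4 kb mammalian expression reporter plasmid from the COMET toolkit, a set of parts for composing synthetic transcriptional programs in mammalian cells. It is built on the pPD033 Reporter Template v1 (Far Spaced) backbone. In E. coli it is propagated as a high-copy plasmid through a ColE1/pUC-type origin, with selection by ampicillin via the β-lactamase gene and its native promoter. An f1 phage origin is also present, along with residual lac promoter/operator, CAP site and lacI fragments that are typical cloning-vector remnants.

The payload is a synthetic inducible promoter, ZF43x2-Spaced-Far, cloned between retained BglII and NheI sites upstream of an EYFP coding sequence that ends in a bovine growth hormone polyadenylation signal. The name suggests two binding sites for the zinc-finger domain ZF43 in a "spaced" arrangement at a "far" position relative to the core promoter. However, the feature table does not annotate the binding sites themselves, showing only a fragment of a minimal TATA-box promoter just upstream of EYFP. A minimal promoter of this kind has low basal activity, so yellow fluorescence should depend on recruitment of a matching ZF43-based transcription factor supplied from another construct.

Downstream lies an SV40 early promoter followed only by a short fragment of a bleomycin-family resistance gene and an SV40 poly(A) signal. A functional mammalian selection marker therefore appears to be absent, which fits transient transfection use. The plasmid serves as a fluorescent readout for characterising how binding-site number, spacing and position affect the output of ZF43-responsive promoters.
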