Features (pLannotate 1.2.2; 16 found; start..end, strand, type, name):
    230..246     +  promoter       minP (fragment): minimal TATA-box promoter with low basal activity
    288..1004    +  CDS            EYFP: EYFP is a basic (constitutively fluorescent) green/yellow fluorescent protein published in 1996, derived from Aequorea victoria. It is reported to be a very rapidly-maturing weak dimer with high acid sensitivity.
   1058..1282    +  polyA_signal   bGH poly(A) signal: bovine growth hormone polyadenylation signal
   1286..1307    +  promoter       SV40 promoter (fragment): SV40 enhancer and early promoter
   1328..1756    +  rep_origin     f1 ori (sequence partly withheld): f1 bacteriophage origin of replication; arrow indicates direction of (+) strand synthesis
   1761..1783    +  promoter       SV40 promoter (fragment): SV40 enhancer and early promoter
   1784..1975    +  promoter       SV40 promoter: SV40 early promoter
   2002..2100    +  CDS            ble (fragment): BLE_KLEPN - Experimental evidence at protein level: Swiss-Prot protein existence level 1. Binding protein with a strong affinity to the bleomycin family of antibiotics. Binds to CL990; an antimitotic-antibiotic compound. From Klebsiella pneumoniae.
   2095..2216    +  polyA_signal   SV40 poly(A) signal: SV40 polyadenylation signal
   2289..2305    -  protein_bind   lac operator: The lac repressor binds to the lac operator to inhibit transcription in E. coli. This inhibition can be relieved by adding lactose or isopropyl-β-D-thiogalactopyranoside (IPTG). lac repressor encoded by lacI
   2313..2343    -  promoter       lac promoter: promoter for the E. coli lac operon
   2358..2379    -  protein_bind   CAP binding site: CAP binding activates transcription in the presence of cAMP. E. coli catabolite activator protein
   2392..2484    -  CDS            lacI (fragment): lac repressor; lacI; The lac repressor binds to the lac operator to inhibit transcription in E. coli. This inhibition can be relieved by adding lactose or isopropyl-β-D-thiogalactopyranoside (IPTG).
   2667..3255    -  rep_origin     ori: high-copy-number ColE1/pMB1/pBR322/pUC origin of replication
   3426..4286    -  CDS            AmpR: β-lactamase; bla; confers resistance to ampicillin, carbenicillin, and related antibiotics
   4287..4391    -  promoter       AmpR promoter: bla
>Addgene plasmid #138890 | pPD144 ZF43x2-Spaced-Far_EYFP | addgene full sequence | sequence record 323877 | Addgene NGS Result
GACGGATCGGGAGATCTGAATTCGGATCCAGAGTGAGGACTACCTATAGAAGTAAGAGTGAGGACAATCG
TATACAAGTAGATCCCTCTAGAGGGAGATCCTGAGTAGTGCGCGAGCAAAATTTAAGCTACAACAAGGCA
AGGCTTGACCGACAATTGCATGAAGAATCTGCTTAGGGTTAGGCGTTTTGCGCTGCTTCGCGATGTACGG
GCCAGATATACGATCCCTCTAGAGGGTATATAATGGGGGCCACTAGTCTACTACCAGAGCTCATCGCTAG
CGCCACCATGGTGAGCAAGGGCGAGGAGCTGTTCACCGGGGTGGTGCCCATCCTGGTCGAGCTGGACGGC
GACGTAAACGGCCACAAGTTCAGCGTGTCCGGCGAGGGCGAGGGCGATGCCACCTACGGCAAGCTGACCC
TGAAGTTCATCTGCACCACCGGCAAGCTGCCCGTGCCCTGGCCCACCCTCGTGACCACCTTCGGCTACGG
CCTGCAGTGCTTCGCCCGCTACCCCGACCACATGAAGCAGCACGACTTCTTCAAGTCCGCCATGCCCGAA
GGCTACGTCCAGGAGCGCACCATCTTCTTCAAGGACGACGGCAACTACAAGACCCGCGCCGAGGTGAAGT
TCGAGGGCGACACCCTGGTGAACCGCATCGAGCTGAAGGGCATCGACTTCAAGGAGGACGGCAACATCCT
GGGGCACAAGCTGGAGTACAACTACAACAGCCACAACGTCTATATCATGGCCGACAAGCAGAAGAACGGC
ATCAAGGTGAACTTCAAGATCCGCCACAACATCGAGGACGGCAGCGTGCAGCTCGCCGACCACTACCAGC
AGAACACCCCCATCGGCGACGGCCCCGTGCTGCTGCCCGACAACCACTACCTGAGCTACCAGTCCGCCCT
GAGCAAAGACCCCAACGAGAAGCGCGATCACATGGTCCTGCTGGAGTTCGTGACCGCCGCCGGGATCACT
CTCGGCATGGACGAGCTGTACAAGTAGGCGGCCGCTCGAGTCTAGAGGGCCCGTTTAAACCCGCTGATCA
GCCTCGACTGTGCCTTCTAGTTGCCAGCCATCTGTTGTTTGCCCCTCCCCCGTGCCTTCCTTGACCCTGG
AAGGTGCCACTCCCACTGTCCTTTCCTAATAAAATGAGGAAATTGCATCGCATTGTCTGAGTAGGTGTCA
TTCTATTCTGGGGGGTGGGGTGGGGCAGGACAGCAAGGGGGAGGATTGGGAAGACAATAGCAGGCATGCT
GGGGATGCGGTGGGCTCTATGGCTTCTGAGGCGGAAAGAACCAGCTGGGGCTCTAGGGGGTATCCCC
[124 nt withheld, positions 1328-1451]
C
[91 nt withheld, positions 1453-1543]
A
[49 nt withheld, positions 1545-1593]
CCTTTGACGTTGGAGTCCACGTTCTTT
[37 nt withheld, positions 1621-1657]
ACCCTATCTCGGTCTATTCTTTTGATTTATAAGGGATTTTGCCGATTTCGGCCTATTGGTTAAAAAATGA
GCTGATTTAACAAAAATTTAACGCGAATTAATTCTGTGGAATGTGTGTCAGTTAGGCTCAATTAGTCAGC
AACCATAGTCCCGCCCCTAACTCCGCCCATCCCGCCCCTAACTCCGCCCAGTTCCGCCCATTCTCCGCCC
CATGGCTGACTAATTTTTTTTATTTATGCAGAGGCCGAGGCCGCCTCTGCCTCTGAGCTATTCCAGAAGT
AGTGAGGAGGCTTTTTTGGAGGCCTAGGCTTTTGCAAAAAGCTCCCGGGAGCTTGTATATCCATTTTCGG
AGGTTGGGCTTCGGAATCGTTTTCCGGGACGCCGGCTGGATGATCCTCCAGCGCGGGGATCTCATGCTGG
AGTTCTTCGCCCACCCCAACTTGTTTATTGCAGCTTATAATGGTTACAAATAAAGCAATAGCATCACAAA
TTTCACAAATAAAGCATTTTTTTCACTGCATTCTAGTTGTGGTTTGTCCAAACTCATCAATGTATCTTAT
CATGTCTGTATACCGTCGACCTCTAGCTAGAGCTTGGCGTAATCATGGTCATAGCTGTTTCCTGTGTGAA
ATTGTTATCCGCTCACAATTCCACACAACATACGAGCCGGAAGCATAAAGTGTAAAGCCTGGGGTGCCTA
ATGAGTGAGCTAACTCACATTAATTGCGTTGCGCTCACTGCCCGCTTTCCAGTCGGGAAACCTGTCGTGC
CAGCTGCATTAATGAATCGGCCAACGCGCGGGGAGAGGCGGTTTGCGTATTGGGCGCTCTTCCGCTTCCT
CGCTCACTGACTCGCTGCGCTCGGTCGTTCGGCTGCGGCGAGCGGTATCAGCTCACTCAAAGGCGGTAAT
ACGGTTATCCACAGAATCAGGGGATAACGCAGGAAAGAACATGTGAGCAAAAGGCCAGCAAAAGGCCAGG
AACCGTAAAAAGGCCGCGTTGCTGGCGTTTTTCCATAGGCTCCGCCCCCCTGACGAGCATCACAAAAATC
GACGCTCAAGTCAGAGGTGGCGAAACCCGACAGGACTATAAAGATACCAGGCGTTTCCCCCTGGAAGCTC
CCTCGTGCGCTCTCCTGTTCCGACCCTGCCGCTTACCGGATACCTGTCCGCCTTTCTCCCTTCGGGAAGC
GTGGCGCTTTCTCATAGCTCACGCTGTAGGTATCTCAGTTCGGTGTAGGTCGTTCGCTCCAAGCTGGGCT
GTGTGCACGAACCCCCCGTTCAGCCCGACCGCTGCGCCTTATCCGGTAACTATCGTCTTGAGTCCAACCC
GGTAAGACACGACTTATCGCCACTGGCAGCAGCCACTGGTAACAGGATTAGCAGAGCGAGGTATGTAGGC
GGTGCTACAGAGTTCTTGAAGTGGTGGCCTAACTACGGCTACACTAGAAGAACAGTATTTGGTATCTGCG
CTCTGCTGAAGCCAGTTACCTTCGGAAAAAGAGTTGGTAGCTCTTGATCCGGCAAACAAACCACCGCTGG
TAGCGGTGGTTTTTTTGTTTGCAAGCAGCAGATTACGCGCAGAAAAAAAGGATCTCAAGAAGATCCTTTG
ATCTTTTCTACGGGGTCTGACGCTCAGTGGAACGAAAACTCACGTTAAGGGATTTTGGTCATGAGATTAT
CAAAAAGGATCTTCACCTAGATCCTTTTAAATTAAAAATGAAGTTTTAAATCAATCTAAAGTATATATGA
GTAAACTTGGTCTGACAGTTACCAATGCTTAATCAGTGAGGCACCTATCTCAGCGATCTGTCTATTTCGT
TCATCCATAGTTGCCTGACTCCCCGTCGTGTAGATAACTACGATACGGGAGGGCTTACCATCTGGCCCCA
GTGCTGCAATGATACCGCGAGATCCACGCTCACCGGCTCCAGATTTATCAGCAATAAACCAGCCAGCCGG
AAGGGCCGAGCGCAGAAGTGGTCCTGCAACTTTATCCGCCTCCATCCAGTCTATTAATTGTTGCCGGGAA
GCTAGAGTAAGTAGTTCGCCAGTTAATAGTTTGCGCAACGTTGTTGCCATTGCTACAGGCATCGTGGTGT
CACGCTCGTCGTTTGGTATGGCTTCATTCAGCTCCGGTTCCCAACGATCAAGGCGAGTTACATGATCCCC
CATGTTGTGCAAAAAAGCGGTTAGCTCCTTCGGTCCTCCGATCGTTGTCAGAAGTAAGTTGGCCGCAGTG
TTATCACTCATGGTTATGGCAGCACTGCATAATTCTCTTACTGTCATGCCATCCGTAAGATGCTTTTCTG
TGACTGGTGAGTACTCAACCAAGTCATTCTGAGAATAGTGTATGCGGCGACCGAGTTGCTCTTGCCCGGC
GTCAATACGGGATAATACCGCGCCACATAGCAGAACTTTAAAAGTGCTCATCATTGGAAAACGTTCTTCG
GGGCGAAAACTCTCAAGGATCTTACCGCTGTTGAGATCCAGTTCGATGTAACCCACTCGTGCACCCAACT
GATCTTCAGCATCTTTTACTTTCACCAGCGTTTCTGGGTGAGCAAAAACAGGAAGGCAAAATGCCGCAAA
AAAGGGAATAAGGGCGACACGGAAATGTTGAATACTCATACTCTTCCTTTTTCAATATTATTGAAGCATT
TATCAGGGTTATTGTCTCATGAGCGGATACATATTTGAATGTATTTAGAAAAATAAACAAATAGGGGTTC
CGCGCACATTTCCCCGAAAAGTGCCACCTGACGTC
