>Addgene plasmid #138890 | pPD144 ZF43x2-Spaced-Far_EYFP | depositor partial sequence | sequence record 268447 | ZF43x2-Spaced-Far promoter
AGATCTGAATTCGGATCCAGAGTGAGGACTACCTATAGAAGTAAGAGTGAGGACAATCGTATACAAGTAG
ATCCCTCTAGAGGGAGATCCTGAGTAGTGCGCGAGCAAAATTTAAGCTACAACAAGGCAAGGCTTGACCG
ACAATTGCATGAAGAATCTGCTTAGGGTTAGGCGTTTTGCGCTGCTTCGCGATGTACGGGCCAGATATAC
GATCCCTCTAGAGGGTATATAATGGGGGCCACTAGTCTACTACCAGAGCTCATCGCTAGC
